Addgene plasmid #73194: pSLC-241
Purpose: Template plasmid which encodes kanamycin resistance gene for positive selection and toxin gene (mqsR) under the control of rhamnose induceable promoter (PrhaB) for negative selection.
Depositing lab: Swaine Chen. Depositing organization: National University of Singapore. Publication: A set of powerful negative selection systems for unmodified Enterobacteriaceae. Khetrapal V, Mehershahi K, Rafee S, Chen S, Lim CL, Chen SL. Nucleic Acids Res. 2015 Jul 27;43(13):e83. doi: 10.1093/nar/gkv248. Epub 2015 Mar 23. PubMed 25800749.
Backbone
  Vector backbone: pKD4
  Backbone manufacturer: Barry L. Wanner
  Backbone size w/o insert (bp): 3267
  Total vector size (bp): 4558
  Modifications to backbone: First inserted SmaI, AatII, SacII sites and chloramphenicol resistance gene at Afe1 site in pKD4, followed by insertion of PrhaB-mqsR at SmaI site using blunt cloning.
  Vector type: Bacterial Expression
  Selectable markers: Ampicillin
Growth in bacteria
  Bacterial resistance: Kanamycin, 50 μg/mL
  Growth temperature: 37°C
  Growth strain: Pir1
  Growth instructions: Add 2% glucose
  Copy number: Unknown
Gene/Insert
  Gene/Insert name: PrhaB-mqsR
  Insert size (bp): 1261
  Entrez Gene: mqsR (a.k.a. b3022, ECK3013, ygiU)
  Promoter: PrhaB
  Cloning method: Restriction Enzyme; 5′ cloning site SmaI (destroyed during cloning); 3′ cloning site SmaI (destroyed during cloning)
  Sequencing primers: 5′ CGGAATCGTTTTCCGGGACG; 3′ ATTAGCCATGGTCCATATGA
Terms and licenses: Academic/Nonprofit Terms; Industry Terms: Not Available to Industry
How to cite: pSLC-241 was a gift from Swaine Chen (Addgene plasmid # 73194 ; http://n2t.net/addgene:73194 ; RRID:Addgene_73194)
