[The description below was written by a language model from this plasmid's Addgene catalogue record and pLannotate feature annotations shown in this document.]
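Description:
pSLC-241 is a bacterial template plasmid built on the pKD4 backbone, the R6K-based vector used as a PCR template for recombineering cassettes. At 4,558 bp, it replicates from the R6K γ origin, which depends on the pi initiator protein, so it is maintained only in pir-expressing hosts such as the recorded Pir1 strain and behaves as a non-replicating (suicide) molecule elsewhere. The backbone carries a β-lactamase gene with its own promoter for ampicillin resistance, and propagation is recorded under kanamycin selection.

The functional payload is a dual positive/negative selection cassette bounded by two FRT sites. Within it, the Tn5-derived neo (nptII) gene, flanked by the residual transposase and ble fragments typical of this marker, provides kanamycin resistance for positive selection and is followed by rrnB T1/T2 terminators. Downstream lies the rhamnose-inducible rhaB promoter driving mqsR, the E. coli toxin of the MqsR/MqsA toxin-antitoxin pair, terminated by the phage λ tL3 terminator. PrhaB is repressed by glucose and induced by L-rhamnose, so the toxin stays silent during propagation and kills cassette-bearing cells when induced. This allows counterselection for clones that have lost the cassette. The FRT sites also permit FLP-mediated excision.

The cloning notes mention an intermediate step that introduced a chloramphenicol resistance gene, but no such gene is annotated in the feature table. According to the record, the plasmid serves as a template for amplifying the selection cassette for genome manipulation in unmodified Enterobacteriaceae.
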