Features (pLannotate 1.2.2; 16 found; start..end, strand, type, name):
     51..98      -  protein_bind   FRT: FLP-mediated recombination occurs in the 8-bp core sequence TCTAGAAA (Turan and Bode, 2011). FLP recombinase from the Saccharomyces cerevisiae 2μ plasmid
     92..427     +  CDS            tnpA (fragment): TN5P_ECOLX - Also known as tnp. Experimental evidence at protein level: Swiss-Prot protein existence level 1. Mediates transposition of transposon Tn5 by a 'cut and paste' mechanism. First, the monomeric transposase binds the 19 bp inverted DNA repeats flanking the transposon. Then, dimerization of the DNA- bound transposase creates a synaptic DNA complex. After nicking of the first DNA strand, excision of the transposon proceeds through a series of intermediates. The transposase then mediates the insertion of the transposon at a new site by strand transfer. The activity of the wild- type tran
    459..1250    +  CDS            neo: KKA2_KLEPN - Also known as kan, nptII. Experimental evidence at protein level: Swiss-Prot protein existence level 1. Resistance to kanamycin, neomycin, paromomycin, ribostamycin, butirosin and gentamicin B. From Klebsiella pneumoniae.
   1274..1444    +  CDS            ble (fragment): BLE_KLEPN - Experimental evidence at protein level: Swiss-Prot protein existence level 1. Binding protein with a strong affinity to the bleomycin family of antibiotics. Binds to CL990; an antimitotic-antibiotic compound. From Klebsiella pneumoniae.
   1530..1616    +  terminator     rrnB T1 terminator: Escherichia coli rrnB; transcription terminator T1 from the E. coli rrnB gene
   1708..1735    +  terminator     rrnB T2 terminator: transcription terminator T2 from the E. coli rrnB gene
   1751..1768    -  misc_feature   MCS (fragment): pUC18/19 multiple cloning site
   1938..2056    +  promoter       rhaB promoter: promoter of the E. coli rhaBAD operon, conferring tight induction with L-rhamnose and repression with D-glucose in the presence of RhaR and RhaS (Giacalone et al., 2006)
   2080..2373    +  CDS            mqsR: MQSR_ECOLI - Also known as ygiU. Experimental evidence at protein level: Swiss-Prot protein existence level 1. Initially reported to act as a cotranscription factor with MqsA (PubMed:19690171, PubMed:20105222). Following further experiments, the MqsR-MqsA complex does not bind DNA and all reported data are actually due to a small fraction of free MqsA alone binding DNA. Addition of MqsR to a preformed MqsA-promoter DNA complex causes dissociation of the MqsA-DNA complex, probably causing derepression of MqsA-repressed transcripts. Does not bind DNA in the presence or absence of MqsA (PubMed:23
   2436..2682    +  terminator     λ tL3 terminator: transcription terminator tL3 from phage λ
   2735..2768    -  protein_bind   FRT (minimal): supports FLP-mediated excision but not integration (Turan and Bode, 2011) FLP recombinase from the Saccharomyces cerevisiae 2μ plasmid
   2817..3173    -  rep_origin     R6K γ ori: γ replication origin from E. coli plasmid R6K; requires the R6K initiator protein pi for replication
   3270..4130    -  CDS            AmpR: β-lactamase; bla; confers resistance to ampicillin, carbenicillin, and related antibiotics
   4131..4235    -  promoter       AmpR promoter: bla
   4326..4412    +  terminator     rrnB T1 terminator: Escherichia coli rrnB; transcription terminator T1 from the E. coli rrnB gene
   4504..4531    +  terminator     rrnB T2 terminator: transcription terminator T2 from the E. coli rrnB gene
>Addgene plasmid #73194 | pSLC-241 | depositor full sequence | sequence record 151384 | pSLC-241 sequence 4558 bps
AGATTGCAGCATTACACGTCTTGAGCGATTGTGTAGGCTGGAGCTGCTTCGAAGTTCCTATACTTTCTAG
AGAATAGGAACTTCGGAATAGGAACTTCAAGATCCCCTCACGCTGCCGCAAGCACTCAGGGCGCAAGGGC
TGCTAAAGGAAGCGGAACACGTAGAAAGCCAGTCCGCAGAAACGGTGCTGACCCCGGATGAATGTCAGCT
ACTGGGCTATCTGGACAAGGGAAAACGCAAGCGCAAAGAGAAAGCAGGTAGCTTGCAGTGGGCTTACATG
GCGATAGCTAGACTGGGCGGTTTTATGGACAGCAAGCGAACCGGAATTGCCAGCTGGGGCGCCCTCTGGT
AAGGTTGGGAAGCCCTGCAAAGTAAACTGGATGGCTTTCTTGCCGCCAAGGATCTGATGGCGCAGGGGAT
CAAGATCTGATCAAGAGACAGGATGAGGATCGTTTCGCATGATTGAACAAGATGGATTGCACGCAGGTTC
TCCGGCCGCTTGGGTGGAGAGGCTATTCGGCTATGACTGGGCACAACAGACAATCGGCTGCTCTGATGCC
GCCGTGTTCCGGCTGTCAGCGCAGGGGCGCCCGGTTCTTTTTGTCAAGACCGACCTGTCCGGTGCCCTGA
ATGAACTGCAGGACGAGGCAGCGCGGCTATCGTGGCTGGCCACGACGGGCGTTCCTTGCGCAGCTGTGCT
CGACGTTGTCACTGAAGCGGGAAGGGACTGGCTGCTATTGGGCGAAGTGCCGGGGCAGGATCTCCTGTCA
TCTCACCTTGCTCCTGCCGAGAAAGTATCCATCATGGCTGATGCAATGCGGCGGCTGCATACGCTTGATC
CGGCTACCTGCCCATTCGACCACCAAGCGAAACATCGCATCGAGCGAGCACGTACTCGGATGGAAGCCGG
TCTTGTCGATCAGGATGATCTGGACGAAGAGCATCAGGGGCTCGCGCCAGCCGAACTGTTCGCCAGGCTC
AAGGCGCGCATGCCCGACGGCGAGGATCTCGTCGTGACCCATGGCGATGCCTGCTTGCCGAATATCATGG
TGGAAAATGGCCGCTTTTCTGGATTCATCGACTGTGGCCGGCTGGGTGTGGCGGACCGCTATCAGGACAT
AGCGTTGGCTACCCGTGATATTGCTGAAGAGCTTGGCGGCGAATGGGCTGACCGCTTCCTCGTGCTTTAC
GGTATCGCCGCTCCCGATTCGCAGCGCATCGCCTTCTATCGCCTTCTTGACGAGTTCTTCTGAGCGGGAC
TCTGGGGTTCGAAATGACCGACCAAGCGACGCCCAACCTGCCATCACGAGATTTCGATTCCACCGCCGCC
TTCTATGAAAGGTTGGGCTTCGGAATCGTTTTCCGGGACGCCGGCTGGATGATCCTCCAGCGCGGGGATC
TCATGCTGGAGTTCTTCGCCCACCCCAGCTTCAAAAGCGATCCTCCGCGGCCCAAAGTGCCACCTGCATC
GATGGCCCCCGATGGTAGTGTGGGGTCTCCCCATGCGAGAGTAGGGAACTGCCAGGCATCAAATAAAACG
AAAGGCTCAGTCGAAAGACTGGGCCTTTCGTTTTATCTGTTGTTTGTCGGTGAACGCTCTCCTGAGTAGG
ACAAATCCGCCGGGAGCGGATTTGAACGTTGCGAAGCAACGGCCCGGAGGGTGGCGGGCAGGACGCCCGC
CATAAACTGCCAGGCATCAAATTAAGCAGAAGGCCATCCTGACGGATGGCCTTTTTGCGTGGCCAGTGCC
AAGCTTGCATGCCTGCAGCTGTCCGGAACTAGTCGAGGCCATGGTGGCCTCCTGATGTCGTCAACACGGC
GAAATAGTAATCACGAGGTCAGGTTCTTACCTTAAATTTTCGACGGAAAACCACGTAAAAAACGTCGATT
TTTCAAGATACAGCGTGAATTTTCAGGAAATGCGGTGAGCATCACATCACCACAATTCAGCAAATTGTGA
ACATCATCACGTTCATCTTTCCCTGGTTGCCAATGGCCCATTTTCCTGTCAGTAACGAGAAGGTCGCGAA
TTCAGGCGCTTTTTAGACTGGTCGTAATGAAATTCAGCAGGATCACCATATGGAAAAACGCACACCACAT
ACACGTTTGAGTCAGGTTAAAAAACTTGTCAATGCCGGGCAAGTTCGTACAACACGTAGTGCCCTGTTAA
ATGCAGATGAGTTAGGTTTGGATTTTGATGGTATGTGTAATGTTATCATTGGATTATCAGAGAGCGACTT
TTATAAAAGCATGACCACCTACTCTGATCATACTATCTGGCAGGATGTTTACAGACCCAGGCTTGTTACA
GGCCAGGTTTATCTTAAAATTACGGTAATTCATGACGTACTGATCGTCTCGTTTAAGGAGAAGTAAGGAT
CCGCGAATTCTCATGTTTGACAGCTTATCACTGATCAGTGAATTAATGGCGATGACGCATCCTCACGATA
ATATCCGGGTAGGCGCAATCACTTTCGTCTCTACTCCGTTACAAAGCGAGGCTGGGTATTTCCCGGCCTT
TCTGTTATCCGAAATCCACTGAAAGCACAGCGGCTGGCTGAGGAGATAAATAATAAACGAGGGGCTGTAT
GCACAAAGCATCTTCTGTTGAGTTAAGAACGAGTATCGAGATGGCACATAGCCTTGCTCAAATTGGAATC
AGGTTTGTGCCAATACCAGTAGAAACAGACGAAGAAGCTAGCTTTGCACTGGATGGGGACGTCAGGATCG
CTCTGAAGTTCCTATACTTTCTAGAGAATAGGAACTTCGGAATAGGAACTAAGGAGGATATTCATATGGA
CCATGGCTAATTCCCATGTCAGCCGTTAAGTGTTCCTGTGTCACTCAAAATTGCTTTGAGAGGCTCTAAG
GGCTTCTCAGTGCGTTACATCCCTGGCTTGTTGTCCACAACCGTTAAACCTTAAAAGCTTTAAAAGCCTT
ATATATTCTTTTTTTTCTTATAAAACTTAAAACCTTAGAGGCTATTTAAGTTGCTGATTTATATTAATTT
TATTGTTCAAACATGAGAGCTTAGTACGTGAAACATGAGAGCTTAGTACGTTAGCCATGAGAGCTTAGTA
CGTTAGCCATGAGGGTTTAGTTCGTTAAACATGAGAGCTTAGTACGTTAAACATGAGAGCTTAGTACGTG
AAACATGAGAGCTTAGTACGTACTATCAACAGGTTGAACTGCGGATCTTGCGGCCGCAAAAATTAAAAAT
GAAGTTTTAAATCAATCTAAAGTATATATGAGTAAACTTGGTCTGACAGTTACCAATGCTTAATCAGTGA
GGCACCTATCTCAGCGATCTGTCTATTTCGTTCATCCATAGTTGCCTGACTCCCCGTCGTGTAGATAACT
ACGATACGGGAGGGCTTACCATCTGGCCCCAGTGCTGCAATGATACCGCGAGACCCACGCTCACCGGCTC
CAGATTTATCAGCAATAAACCAGCCAGCCGGAAGGGCCGAGCGCAGAAGTGGTCCTGCAACTTTATCCGC
CTCCATCCAGTCTATTAATTGTTGCCGGGAAGCTAGAGTAAGTAGTTCGCCAGTTAATAGTTTGCGCAAC
GTTGTTGCCATTGCTACAGGCATCGTGGTGTCACGCTCGTCGTTTGGTATGGCTTCATTCAGCTCCGGTT
CCCAACGATCAAGGCGAGTTACATGATCCCCCATGTTGTGCAAAAAAGCGGTTAGCTCCTTCGGTCCTCC
GATCGTTGTCAGAAGTAAGTTGGCCGCAGTGTTATCACTCATGGTTATGGCAGCACTGCATAATTCTCTT
ACTGTCATGCCATCCGTAAGATGCTTTTCTGTGACTGGTGAGTACTCAACCAAGTCATTCTGAGAATAGT
GTATGCGGCGACCGAGTTGCTCTTGCCCGGCGTCAATACGGGATAATACCGCGCCACATAGCAGAACTTT
AAAAGTGCTCATCATTGGAAAACGTTCTTCGGGGCGAAAACTCTCAAGGATCTTACCGCTGTTGAGATCC
AGTTCGATGTAACCCACTCGTGCACCCAACTGATCTTCAGCATCTTTTACTTTCACCAGCGTTTCTGGGT
GAGCAAAAACAGGAAGGCAAAATGCCGCAAAAAAGGGAATAAGGGCGACACGGAAATGTTGAATACTCAT
ACTCTTCCTTTTTCAATATTATTGAAGCATTTATCAGGGTTATTGTCTCATGAGCGGATACATATTTGAA
TGTATTTAGAAAAATAAACAAATAGGGGTTCCGCGCACATTTCCCCGAAAAGTGCCACCTGCATCGATGG
CCCCCCGATGGTAGTGTGGGGTCTCCCCATGCGAGAGTAGGGAACTGCCAGGCATCAAATAAAACGAAAG
GCTCAGTCGAAAGACTGGGCCTTTCGTTTTATCTGTTGTTTGTCGGTGAACGCTCTCCTGAGTAGGACAA
ATCCGCCGGGAGCGGATTTGAACGTTGCGAAGCAACGGCCCGGAGGGTGGCGGGCAGGACGCCCGCCATA
AACTGCCAGGCATCAAATTAAGCAGAAGGCCATCCTGACGGATGGCCTTTTTGCGTGGCCAGTGCCAAGC
TTGCATGC
