>Addgene plasmid #73194 | pSLC-241 | depositor partial sequence | sequence record 134709 | PrhaB-mqsR
TCATGCTGGAGTTCTTCGCCCACCCCAGCTTCAAAAGCGATCCTCCGCGGCCCAAAGTGCCACCTGCATC
GATGGCCCCCGATGGTAGTGTGGGGTCTCCCCATGCGAGAGTAGGGAACTGCCAGGCATCAAATAAAACG
AAAGGCTCAGTCGAAAGACTGGGCCTTTCGTTTTATCTGTTGTTTGTCGGTGAACGCTCTCCTGAGTAGG
ACAAATCCGCCGGGAGCGGATTTGAACGTTGCGAAGCAACGGCCCGGAGGGTGGCGGGCAGGACGCCCGC
CATAAACTGCCAGGCATCAAATTAAGCAGAAGGCCATCCTGACGGATGGCCTTTTTGCGTGGCCAGTGCC
AAGCTTGCATGCCTGCAGCTGTCCGGAACTAGTCGAGGCCATGGTGGCCTCCTGATGTCGTCAACACGGC
GAAATAGTAATCACGAGGTCAGGTTCTTACCTTAAATTTTCGACGGAAAACCACGTAAAAAACGTCGATT
TTTCAAGATACAGCGTGAATTTTCAGGAAATGCGGTGAGCATCACATCACCACAATTCAGCAAATTGTGA
ACATCATCACGTTCATCTTTCCCTGGTTGCCAATGGCCCATTTTCCTGTCAGTAACGAGAAGGTCGCGAA
TTCAGGCGCTTTTTAGACTGGTCGTAATGAAATTCAGCAGGATCACCATATGGAAAAACGCACACCACAT
ACACGTTTGAGTCAGGTTAAAAAACTTGTCAATGCCGGGCAAGTTCGTACAACACGTAGTGCCCTGTTAA
ATGCAGATGAGTTAGGTTTGGATTTTGATGGTATGTGTAATGTTATCATTGGATTATCAGAGAGCGACTT
TTATAAAAGCATGACCACCTACTCTGATCATACTATCTGGCAGGATGTTTACAGACCCAGGCTTGTTACA
GGCCAGGTTTATCTTAAAATTACGGTAATTCATGACGTACTGATCGTCTCGTTTAAGGAGAAGTAAGGAT
CCGCGAATTCTCATGTTTGACAGCTTATCACTGATCAGTGAATTAATGGCGATGACGCATCCTCACGATA
ATATCCGGGTAGGCGCAATCACTTTCGTCTCTACTCCGTTACAAAGCGAGGCTGGGTATTTCCCGGCCTT
TCTGTTATCCGAAATCCACTGAAAGCACAGCGGCTGGCTGAGGAGATAAATAATAAACGAGGGGCTGTAT
GCACAAAGCATCTTCTGTTGAGTTAAGAACGAGTATCGAGATGGCACATAGCCTTGCTCAAATTGGAATC
AGGTTTGTGCCAATACCAGTAGAAACAGACGAAGAAGCTAGCTTTGCACTGGATGGGGACGTC
