>Addgene plasmid #73194 | pSLC-241 | addgene partial sequence | sequence record 151381 | pGP704-R 5'-aacaagccagggatgtaacg-3'
CTCTCAAAGCAATTTTGAGTGACACAGGAACACTTAACGGCTGACATGGGAATTAGCCATGGTCCATATG
AATATCCTCCTTAGTTCCTATTCCGAAGTTCCTATTCTCTAGAAAGTATAGGAACTTCAGAGCGATCCTG
ACGTCCCCATCCAGTGCAAAGCTAGCTTCTTCGTCTGTTTCTACTGGTATTGGCACAAACCTGATTCCAA
TTTGAGCAAGGCTATGTGCCATCTCGATACTCGTTCTTAACTCAACAGAAGATGCTTTGTGCATACAGCC
CCTCGTTTATTATTTATCTCCTCAGCCAGCCGCTGTGCTTTCAGTGGATTTCGGATAACAGAAAGGCCGG
GAAATACCCAGCCTCGCTTTGTAACGGAGTAGAGACGAAAGTGATTGCGCCTACCCGGATATTATCGTGA
GGATGCGTCATCGCCATTAATTCACTGATCAGTGATAAGCTGTCAAACATGAGAATTCGCGGATCCTTAC
TTCTCCTTAAACGAGACGATCAGTACGTCATGAATTACCGTAATTTTAAGATAAACCTGGCCTGTAACAA
GCCTGGGTCTGTAAACATCCTGCCAGATAGTATGATCAGAGTAGGTGGTCATGCTTTTATAAAAGTCGCT
CTCTGATAATCCAATGATAACATTACACATACCATCAAAATCCAAACCTAACTCATCTGCATTTAACAGG
GCACTACGTGTTGTACGAACTTGCCCGGCATTGACAAGTTTTTTAACCTGACTCAAACGTGTATGTGGTG
TGCGTTTTTCCATATGGTGATCCTGCTGAATTTCATTACGACCAGTCTAAAAAGCGCCTGAATTCGCGAC
CTTCTCGTTACTGACAGGA
